Addgene plasmid #13919: pGL3-KRAS
Depositing lab: Frank Slack. Depositing organization: Yale University. Publication: RAS is regulated by the let-7 microRNA family. Johnson SM, Grosshans H, Shingara J, Byrom M, Jarvis R, Cheng A, Labourier E, Reinert KL, Brown D, Slack FJ. Cell. 2005 Mar 11. 120(5):635-47. 10.1016/j.cell.2005.01.014 PubMed 15766527.
Backbone
  Vector backbone: pGL3 promoter
  Backbone manufacturer: promega
  Vector type: Mammalian Expression, Luciferase
Growth in bacteria
  Bacterial resistance: Ampicillin, 100 μg/mL
  Growth temperature: 37°C
  Growth strain: DH5alpha
  Copy number: High Copy
Gene/Insert
  Gene/Insert name: KRAS 3'UTR
  Species: H. sapiens (human)
  Entrez Gene: KRAS (a.k.a. 'C-K-RAS, C-K-RAS, CFC2, K-RAS2A, K-RAS2B, K-RAS4A, K-RAS4B, K-Ras, K-Ras 2, KI-RAS, KRAS1, KRAS2, NS, NS3, OES, RALD, RASK2, c-Ki-ras, c-Ki-ras2)
  Cloning method: Restriction Enzyme; 5′ cloning site Xba1 (unknown if destroyed); 3′ cloning site Xba1 (unknown if destroyed)
  Sequencing primers: 5′ AAGGGCGGAAAGATCGCCGTG; 3′ AATGTATCTTATCATGTCTGCTCG
Terms and licenses: Academic/Nonprofit Terms; Industry Terms: Not Available to Industry
How to cite: pGL3-KRAS was a gift from Frank Slack (Addgene plasmid # 13919 ; http://n2t.net/addgene:13919 ; RRID:Addgene_13919)
