[The description below was written by a language model from this plasmid's Addgene catalogue record and pLannotate feature annotations shown in this document.]
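Description:
pGL3-KRAS is a mammalian luciferase reporter plasmid built on the Promega pGL3-Promoter backbone, carrying the 3′ untranslated region of human KRAS. It is propagated in E. coli as a high-copy plasmid through a ColE1/pUC-type origin and is selected with ampicillin via the β-lactamase gene and its own promoter. An f1 phage origin is also present, which in principle allows single-stranded DNA production.

The reporter unit consists of the SV40 early promoter driving the enhanced firefly luciferase gene (luc+). A synthetic poly(A) signal and a transcriptional pause site from the human α2-globin gene sit upstream of the promoter, where they suppress read-through transcription from the backbone. The KRAS 3′UTR was cloned by restriction digestion into an XbaI site; the record does not say whether the sites survived. In the feature table, the stretch between the end of the luciferase coding sequence and the next backbone elements is largely unannotated, which is consistent with the UTR insert lying downstream of luciferase. A short hit to C9orf85 within that stretch is probably an incidental annotation match. The table also lists an SV40 poly(A) signal, SV40 enhancer/promoter and large T antigen fragments, and small lacZα and TcR fragments, which appear to be vector remnants; their orientation relative to the luciferase unit is not explained by the record.

Placing the KRAS 3′UTR behind luciferase makes reporter output depend on post-transcriptional regulation acting through that UTR. The associated publication concerns regulation of RAS by the let-7 microRNA family, so the plasmid is suited to transfection assays testing microRNA-mediated repression of KRAS.
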