Features (pLannotate 1.2.2; 14 found; start..end, strand, type, name):
    137..371     +  promoter       SV40 promoter (fragment): SV40 enhancer and early promoter
    393..461     +  CDS            large T antigen (fragment): large T antigen from SV40 (simian virus 40)
    484..605     +  polyA_signal   SV40 poly(A) signal: SV40 polyadenylation signal
   1443..1643    -  CDS            C9orf85 (fragment): CI085_HUMAN - Experimental evidence at protein level: Swiss-Prot protein existence level 1. From Homo sapiens (Human).
   2173..3825    -  CDS            luciferase: firefly luciferase; luc+; enhanced luc+ version of the luciferase gene
   3861..4057    -  promoter       SV40 promoter: SV40 early promoter
   4112..4203    -  misc_feature   pause site: RNA polymerase II transcriptional pause signal from the human α2 globin gene
   4217..4265    -  polyA_signal   poly(A) signal: synthetic polyadenylation signal
   4324..4391    +  CDS            lacZα (fragment): LacZα fragment of β-galactosidase; lacZ fragment
   4423..4851    -  rep_origin     f1 ori (sequence partly withheld): f1 bacteriophage origin of replication; arrow indicates direction of (+) strand synthesis
   4878..4982    +  promoter       AmpR promoter: bla
   4983..5843    +  CDS            AmpR: β-lactamase; bla; confers resistance to ampicillin, carbenicillin, and related antibiotics
   6014..6602    +  rep_origin     ori: high-copy-number ColE1/pMB1/pBR322/pUC origin of replication
   6782..131     -  CDS            TcR (fragment) (across the origin): tetracycline efflux protein; tet; confers resistance to tetracycline
>Addgene plasmid #13919 | pGL3-KRAS | addgene full sequence | sequence record 137193 | Addgene NGS Result
AGCGCTGCCGGCACCTGTCCTACGAGTTGCATGATAAAGAAGACAGTCATAAGTGCGGCGACGATAGTCA
TGCCCCGCGCCCACCGGAAGGAGCTGACTGGGTTGAAGGCTCTCAAGGGCATCGGTCGACGGATCCGCTG
TGGAATGTGTGTCAGTTAGGGTGTGGAAAGTCCCCAGGCTCCCCAGCAGGCAGAAGTATGCAAAGCATGC
ATCTCAATTAGTCAGCAACCAGGTGTGGAAAGTCCCCAGGCTCCCCAGCAGGCAGAAGTATGCAAAGCAT
GCATCTCAATTAGTCAGCAACCATAGTCCCGCCCCTAACTCCGCCCATCCCGCCCCTAACTCCGCCCAGT
TCCGCCCATTCTCCGCTCCATCGTTCAGATCCTTATCGATTTTACCACATTTGTAGAGGTTTTACTTGCT
TTAAAAAACCTCCCACACCTCCCCCTGAACCTGAAACATAAAATGAATGCAATTGTTGTTGTTAACTTGT
TTATTGCAGCTTATAATGGTTACAAATAAAGCAATAGCATCACAAATTTCACAAATAAAGCATTTTTTTC
ACTGCATTCTAGTTGTGGTTTGTCCAAACTCATCAATGTATCTTATCATGTCTGCTCGAAGCGGCCGGCC
GCCCCGACTCTAGCGTTAAACCATTCAAAGTTCACATAAAGGTAATTACCACTACCTTAAAAAAATGCCC
ATCTACATCAAAAATTCAAGAGGCCTAAATATCCCCTCATAAGCACTGCAGTTCCTGAAGTATGGCCATT
TCTTTCTCTGTGTAGAAACGAGGTACTGTGTAAGTCTTAACGCCCTACCTAAACAGTGTTCCAAAGATCT
GTAGTTTCACATAGCAATTCAGAAATCATAGTGATTTTTACATAGAAGTTTCCTTGTCTGTGAACTAGTT
CAGGCACCTGTTTATTTGTACCCAGATAAAACTATTAATTTTTAAGTATATTTTAATTACTTATGCAGAG
AAAACTGGAATATTACACATTTGGGTCAATATGAATATCTGACATACACCTTAATGTGTACAGTAATTGT
CCCAAAAGAATCACAGTTATGCCAAATAAAAAAACAATATAATCAAGTTTATTCCTTTAAAACAATGAAG
TGATTTACATAAAGTAGCTTGATCGAAGAGTTTCAGTGGAATCGTAGCAAAACAATTATAGAGCTGGCAC
AGAGACCAAACCCCTTCTTTGCAAAACTAAAATACGCATCGTGTTATCTCTGGGTCGTATACCAAAGGCC
TTAGTAAGATATTACAGACCACACTAGCACTACCTAAGGACCGGGATTATGTCTCTTGTTTGGGGATACC
ATATACCCAGTGCCTTGTGCGGTGACTGGCATCTGGTAGGCACTCAATAAATATTTGCTGAATAAATGAG
TTCTACAAAACAGGTTTATGAGGCCAAGGTGGGTGAATCACTTGAGGTCAGGAGTTCGAGACCAGCCTGG
CCAACAGGGTGAAACCCCGTCTCTCCTAAAAATACAAAAATTAGTTGAGTGTAGTGGCACACGCCTGTAA
TCCCAGCTACTCAGGAGGCCGAGGCACGAGAATCGCTTGAACCTGGGAGATGGAGGTTGCAGTGAGCTGA
GATGGCGCCACTGCATTCCAGCCTGGGTGACAAGAGCGAGACTCTGACACCAAAAAAAAAAAAGTAAGCT
TCATGAATTAAAGTATTTTTCATTGCATGAAGATTTCTGGTTACTAAAACAATGGAATGTATTACTGTTA
CCAGGAGTAGTCCTAGTTATAGATTACCTAAGGAATTCTTTCAGCACTATCTTTATTAAATTCTCCTTCC
ACTGGATAGGGTTCTGTCTATTCATACCAGGTTTGAAAAATCCTACTGTCGCTAATGGATTGGGCAGCAA
AGAGATGTTCAAAGCATCAGCCACCACCTGAAAATTAGTGATTAGGTCAAATCCCTTTATGGTATCTGTC
AGATTCTCTTGAGCCCTGAGGAAATAAGATGTAGGGCATTTCTGATGTGACTCAGTGGGAAAACTTCATG
GAGATATCCACAGCAGCAGTAAATCTTATGGTTAGGGGAATTACAAGTATTAAAACTGCATCAAGTCATG
GGGCATGTGGAAGGTAGGGAGGCAAGATGACACTAATATGGAAGAAGAGTCCTAAAACGAGAATGGCTAG
AATTACACGGCGATCTTTCCGCCCTTCTTGGCCTTTATGAGGATCTCTCTGATTTTTCTTGCGTCGAGTT
TTCCGGTAAGACCTTTCGGTACTTCGTCCACAAACACAACTCCTCCGCGCAACTTTTTCGCGGTTGTTAC
TTGACTGGCGACGTAATCCACGATCTCTTTTTCCGTCATCGTCTTTCCGTGCTCCAAAACAACAACGGCG
GCGGGAAGTTCACCGGCGTCATCGTCGGGAAGACCTGCGACACCTGCGTCGAAGATGTTGGGGTGTTGGA
GCAAGATGGATTCCAATTCAGCGGGAGCCACCTGATAGCCTTTGTACTTAATCAGAGACTTCAGGCGGTC
AACGATGAAGAAGTGTTCGTCTTCGTCCCAGTAAGCTATGTCTCCAGAATGTAGCCATCCATCCTTGTCA
ATCAAGGCGTTGGTCGCTTCCGGATTGTTTACATAACCGGACATAATCATAGGACCTCTCACACACAGTT
CGCCTCTTTGATTAACGCCCAGCGTTTTCCCGGTATCCAGATCCACAACCTTCGCTTCAAAAAATGGAAC
AACTTTACCGACCGCGCCCGGTTTATCATCCCCCTCGGGTGTAATCAGAATAGCTGATGTAGTCTCAGTG
AGCCCATATCCTTGCCTGATACCTGGCAGATGGAACCTCTTGGCAACCGCTTCCCCGACTTCCTTAGAGA
GGGGAGCGCCACCAGAAGCAATTTCGTGTAAATTAGATAAATCGTATTTGTCAATCAGAGTGCTTTTGGC
GAAGAAGGAGAATAGGGTTGGCACCAGCAGCGCACTTTGAATCTTGTAATCCTGAAGGCTCCTCAGAAAC
AGCTCTTCTTCAAATCTATACATTAAGACGACTCGAAATCCACATATCAAATATCCGAGTGTAGTAAACA
TTCCAAAACCGTGATGGAATGGAACAACACTTAAAATCGCAGTATCCGGAATGATTTGATTGCCAAAAAT
AGGATCTCTGGCATGCGAGAATCTCACGCAGGCAGTTCTATGAGGCAGAGCGACACCTTTAGGCAGACCA
GTAGATCCAGAGGAGTTCATGATCAGTGCAATTGTCTTGTCCCTATCGAAGGACTCTGGCACAAAATCGT
ATTCATTAAAACCGGGAGGTAGATGAGATGTGACGAACGTGTACATCGACTGAAATCCCTGGTAATCCGT
TTTAGAATCCATGATAATAATTTTTTGGATGATTGGGAGCTTTTTTTGCACGTTCAAAATTTTTTGCAAC
CCCTTTTTGGAAACGAACACCACGGTAGGCTGCGAAATGCCCATACTGTTGAGCAATTCACGTTCATTAT
AAATGTCGTTCGCGGGCGCAACTGCAACTCCGATAAATAACGCGCCCAACACCGGCATAAAGAATTGAAG
AGAGTTTTCACTGCATACGACGATTCTGTGATTTGTATTCAGCCCATATCGTTTCATAGCTTCTGCCAAC
CGAACGGACATTTCGAAGTACTCAGCGTAAGTGATGTCCACCTCGATATGTGCATCTGTAAAAGCAATTG
TTCCAGGAACCAGGGCGTATCTCTTCATAGCCTTATGCAGTTGCTCTCCAGCGGTTCCATCTTCCAGCGG
ATAGAATGGCGCCGGGCCTTTCTTTATGTTTTTGGCGTCTTCCATGGTGGCTTTACCAACAGTACCGGAA
TGCCAAGCTTTTTGCAAAAGCCTAGGCCTCCAAAAAAGCCTCCTCACTACTTCTGGAATAGCTCAGAGGC
CGAGGCGGCCTCGGCCTCTGCATAAATAAAAAAAATTAGTCAGCGATGGGGCGGAGAATGGGCGGAACTG
GGCGGAGTTAGGGGCGGGATGGGCGGAGTTAGGGGCGGGACTATGGTTGCTGACTAATTGAGATGCAGAT
CGCAGATCTCGAGCCCGGGCTAGCACGCGTAAGAGCTCGGTACCTATCGATAGAGAAATGTTCTGGCACC
TGCACTTGCACTGGGGACAGCCTATTTTGCTAGTTTGTTTTGTTTCGTTTTGTTTTGATGGAGAGCGTAT
GTTAGTACTATCGATTCACACAAAAAACCAACACACAGATGTAATGAAAATAAAGATATTTTATTGCGGC
CGCTCCAAGTACCTCCCGTACCTTAATATTACTTACTTATCATGGTAGCTTGGGCTGGCGTAATAGCGAA
GAGGCCCGCACCGATCGCCCTTCCCAACAGTTGCGCAGCCTGAATGGCGAATGGCAAATTGTAAGCGTTA
ATATTTTGTTAAAATTCGCGTTAAATTTTTGTTAAATCAGCTCATTTTTTAACCAATAGGCCGAAATCGG
CAAAATCCCTTATAAATCAAAAGAATAGACCGAGATAGGGT
[37 nt withheld, positions 4522-4558]
AAAGAACGTGGACTCCAACGTCAAAGG
[49 nt withheld, positions 4586-4634]
T
[91 nt withheld, positions 4636-4726]
G
[124 nt withheld, positions 4728-4851]
CAGGTGGCACTTTTCGGGGAAATGTGCGCGGAACCCCTATTTGTTTATTTTTCTAAATACATTCAAATAT
GTATCCGCTCATGAGACAATAACCCTGATAAATGCTTCAATAATATTGAAAAAGGAAGAGTATGAGTATT
CAACATTTCCGTGTCGCCCTTATTCCCTTTTTTGCGGCATTTTGCCTTCCTGTTTTTGCTCACCCAGAAA
CGCTGGTGAAAGTAAAAGATGCTGAAGATCAGTTGGGTGCACGAGTGGGTTACATCGAACTGGATCTCAA
CAGCGGTAAGATCCTTGAGAGTTTTCGCCCCGAAGAACGTTTTCCAATGATGAGCACTTTTAAAGTTCTG
CTATGTGGCGCGGTATTATCCCGTATTGACGCCGGGCAAGAGCAACTCGGTCGCCGCATACACTATTCTC
AGAATGACTTGGTTGAGTACTCACCAGTCACAGAAAAGCATCTTACGGATGGCATGACAGTAAGAGAATT
ATGCAGTGCTGCCATAACCATGAGTGATAACACTGCGGCCAACTTACTTCTGACAACGATCGGAGGACCG
AAGGAGCTAACCGCTTTTTTGCACAACATGGGGGATCATGTAACTCGCCTTGATCGTTGGGAACCGGAGC
TGAATGAAGCCATACCAAACGACGAGCGTGACACCACGATGCCTGTAGCAATGGCAACAACGTTGCGCAA
ACTATTAACTGGCGAACTACTTACTCTAGCTTCCCGGCAACAATTAATAGACTGGATGGAGGCGGATAAA
GTTGCAGGACCACTTCTGCGCTCGGCCCTTCCGGCTGGCTGGTTTATTGCTGATAAATCTGGAGCCGGTG
AGCGTGGGTCTCGCGGTATCATTGCAGCACTGGGGCCAGATGGTAAGCCCTCCCGTATCGTAGTTATCTA
CACGACGGGGAGTCAGGCAACTATGGATGAACGAAATAGACAGATCGCTGAGATAGGTGCCTCACTGATT
AAGCATTGGTAACTGTCAGACCAAGTTTACTCATATATACTTTAGATTGATTTAAAACTTCATTTTTAAT
TTAAAAGGATCTAGGTGAAGATCCTTTTTGATAATCTCATGACCAAAATCCCTTAACGTGAGTTTTCGTT
CCACTGAGCGTCAGACCCCGTAGAAAAGATCAAAGGATCTTCTTGAGATCCTTTTTTTCTGCGCGTAATC
TGCTGCTTGCAAACAAAAAAACCACCGCTACCAGCGGTGGTTTGTTTGCCGGATCAAGAGCTACCAACTC
TTTTTCCGAAGGTAACTGGCTTCAGCAGAGCGCAGATACCAAATACTGTTCTTCTAGTGTAGCCGTAGTT
AGGCCACCACTTCAAGAACTCTGTAGCACCGCCTACATACCTCGCTCTGCTAATCCTGTTACCAGTGGCT
GCTGCCAGTGGCGATAAGTCGTGTCTTACCGGGTTGGACTCAAGACGATAGTTACCGGATAAGGCGCAGC
GGTCGGGCTGAACGGGGGGTTCGTGCACACAGCCCAGCTTGGAGCGAACGACCTACACCGAACTGAGATA
CCTACAGCGTGAGCTATGAGAAAGCGCCACGCTTCCCGAAGGGAGAAAGGCGGACAGGTATCCGGTAAGC
GGCAGGGTCGGAACAGGAGAGCGCACGAGGGAGCTTCCAGGGGGAAACGCCTGGTATCTTTATAGTCCTG
TCGGGTTTCGCCACCTCTGACTTGAGCGTCGATTTTTGTGATGCTCGTCAGGGGGGCGGAGCCTATGGAA
AAACGCCAGCAACGCGGCCTTTTTACGGTTCCTGGCCTTTTGCTGGCCTTTTGCTCACATGTTCTTTCCT
GCGTTATCCCCTGATTCTGTGGATAACCGTATTACCGCCTTTGAGTGAGCTGATACCGCTCGCCGCAGCC
GAACGACCGAGCGCAGCGAGTCAGTGAGCGAGGAAGCGGAAG
