>Addgene plasmid #13919 | pGL3-KRAS | addgene partial sequence | sequence record 20114 | EBV-rev 5'-GTGGTTTGTCCAAACTCATC-3'
CTAGCGTTAAACCATTCAAAGTTCACATAAAGGTAATTACCACTACCTTAAAAAAATGCCCATCTACATC
AAAAATTCAAGAGGCCTAAATATCCCCTCATAAGCACTGCAGTTCCTGAAGTATGGCCATTTCTTTCTCT
GTGTAGAAACGAGGTACTGTGTAAGTCTTAACGCCCTACCTAAACAGTGTTCCAAAGATCTGTAGTTTCA
CATAGCAATTCAGAAATCATAGTGATTTTTACATAGAAGTTTCCTTGTCTGTGAACTAGTTCAGGCACCT
GTTTATTTGTACCCAGATAAAACTATTAATTTTTAAGTATATTTTAATTACTTATGCAGAGAAAACTGGA
ATATTACACATTTGGGTCAATATGAATATCTGACATACACCTTAATGTGTACAGTAATTGTCCCAAAAGA
ATCACAGTTATGCCAAATAAAAAAACAATATAATCAAGTTTATTCCTTTAAAACAATGAAGTGATTTACA
TAAAGTAGCTTGATCGAAGAGTTTCAGTGGAATCGTAGCAAAACAATTATAGAGCTGGCACAGAGACCAA
ACCCCTTCTTTGCAAAACTAAAATACGCATCGTGTTATCTCTGGGTCGTATACCAAAGGCCTTAGTAAGA
TATTACAGACCACACTAGCACTACCTAAGGACCGGGATTATGTCTCTTGTTTGGGGATACCATATACCCA
GTGCCTTGTGCGGTGACTGGCATCTGGT
