>Addgene plasmid #13919 | pGL3-KRAS | addgene partial sequence | sequence record 135901 | Luc-F 5'-CAGTCAAGTAACAACCGCGA-3'
CCGAAAGGTCTTACCGGAAAACTCGACGCAAGAAAAATCAGAGAGATCCTCATAAAGGCCAAGAAGGGCG
GAAAGATCGCCGTGTAATTCTAGCCATTCTCGTTTTAGGACTCTTCTTCCATATTAGTGTCATCTTGCCT
CCCTACCTTCCACATGCCCCATGACTTGATGCAGTTTTAATACTTGTAATTCCCCTAACCATAAGATTTA
CTGCTGCTGTGGATATCTCCATGAAGTTTTCCCACTGAGTCACATCAGAAATGCCCTACATCTTATTTCC
TCAGGGCTCAAGAGAATCTGACAGATACCATAAAGGGATTTGACCTAATCACTAATTTTCAGGTGGTGGC
TGATGCTTTGAACATCTCTTTGCTGCCCAATCCATTAGCGACAGTAGGATTTTTCAAACCTGGTATGAAT
AGACAGAACCCTATCCAGTGGAAGGAGAATTTAATAAAGATAGTGCTGAAAGAATTCCTTAGGTAATCTA
TAACTAGGACTACTCCTGGTAACAGTAATACATTCCATTGTTTTAGTAACCAGAAATCTTCATGCAATGA
AAAATACTTTAATTCATGAAGCTTACTTTTTTTTTTTTGGTGTCAGAGTCTCGCTCTTGTCACCCAGGCT
GGAATGCAGTGGCGCCATCTCAGCTCACTGCAACCTCCATCTCCCAGGTTCAAGCGATTCTCGTGCCTCG
GCCTCCTGAGTAGCTGGGATTACAGGCGTGTGCCACTACACTCAACTAATTTTTGTATTTTTAGGAGAGA
CGGGGTTTCACCCTGTTGGCCAGGCTGGTCTCGAACTCCTGACCTCAAGTGATTCACCCACCTTGGCCTC
ATAAACCTGTTTTGTAGAACTCATTTATTCAGCAAATATTTATTGAGTGCCTACCAGATGCCAGTCACCG
CACAAGGCACTGGGTATATGGTATCCCC
